Addgene plasmid #37270: pEF1a-Foxd3-ER
Depositing lab: Patricia Labosky. Depositing organization: Vanderbilt University.
Backbone
  Vector backbone: pEF-IRES-hrGFP
  Backbone size w/o insert (bp): 6000
  Total vector size (bp): 8500
  Vector type: Mammalian Expression
Growth in bacteria
  Bacterial resistance: Ampicillin, 100 μg/mL
  Growth temperature: 37°C
  Growth strain: DH5alpha
  Copy number: Unknown
Gene/Insert
  Gene/Insert name: Foxd3 (alt names: Hfh2; Genesis)
  Species: M. musculus (mouse)
  Insert size (bp): 2500
  GenBank ID: 1347473
  Entrez Gene: Foxd3 (a.k.a. CWH3, Gen, Genesis, Hfh2)
  Promoter: EF1
  Tag / fusion protein: ER (C terminal on insert)
  Cloning method: Restriction Enzyme; 5′ cloning site EcoRI (not destroyed); 3′ cloning site Xho1 (not destroyed)
  Sequencing primers: 5′ none; 3′ none
Terms and licenses: Academic/Nonprofit Terms; Industry Terms: Not Available to Industry
Depositor comments: The ER tag was generated by PCR.
How to cite: pEF1a-Foxd3-ER was a gift from Patricia Labosky (Addgene plasmid # 37270 ; http://n2t.net/addgene:37270 ; RRID:Addgene_37270)
