[The description below was written by a language model from this plasmid's Addgene catalogue record.]
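Description:
pEF1a-Foxd3-ER is a mammalian expression plasmid built on the pEF-IRES-hrGFP backbone, with a total size of about 8.5 kb (roughly 6 kb of backbone plus a 2.5 kb insert). It is propagated in E. coli under ampicillin selection. The record does not state the bacterial origin of replication or copy number, and it lists no mammalian selection marker. No feature table is provided, so the arrangement of elements can only be inferred from the catalogue fields.

The payload is mouse Foxd3 (also known as Genesis or Hfh2), a forkhead-family transcription factor, cloned between EcoRI and XhoI sites that both remain intact. It is expressed from the EF1 (elongation factor 1 alpha) promoter, a strong constitutive promoter active in many mammalian cell types. The coding sequence carries a C-terminal ER tag, which the depositor notes was generated by PCR. The record does not define this tag further. ER fusions are usually estrogen receptor ligand-binding domains that hold the fused protein inactive until a ligand such as tamoxifen is added, allowing inducible control of a transcription factor's activity, but which ER variant is used here, and its ligand specificity, are not stated. The backbone name suggests that an IRES-hrGFP cassette lies downstream of the cloning site, which would co-express a humanized Renilla GFP reporter from the same transcript to mark transfected cells. The record does not confirm that this cassette is retained. The construct appears suited to constitutive expression of a potentially ligand-regulatable Foxd3 protein in mammalian cells for studies of Foxd3 function.
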