>Addgene plasmid #37270 | pEF1a-Foxd3-ER | addgene partial sequence | sequence record 49461 | ER-R 5'-GATCGTGTTGGGGAAGCCCTCTGC-3'
ATGCGATGAAGTAGAGCCCGCAGTGGCCAAGTGGCTTTGGTCCGTCTCCTCCACGGATGCCCCTCCACGG
CTAGTGGGCGCATGTAGGCGGTGGGCGTCCGCCGCCTCCAGCAGCAGGTCATAGAGGGGCACCACGTTCT
TGCACTTCATGCTGTACAGATGCTCCATGCCTTTGTTACTCATGTGCCTGATGTGGGAGAGGATGAGGAG
GAGCTGGGCCAGCCGCTGGTGCTGCTGCTGCAGGGTCAGGCCTGCCTTGGCCATCAGGTGGATCAAAGTG
TCTGTGATCTTGTCCAGGACTCGGTGGATATGGTCCTTCTCTTCCAGAGACTTCAGGGTGCTGGACAGAA
ATGTGTACACTCCAGAATTAAGCAAAATAATAGATTTGAGGCACACAAACTCCTCTCCCTGCAGATTCAT
CATGCGGAACCGAGATGATGTAGCCAGCAGCATGTCGAAGATCTCCACCATGCCCTCTACACATTTTCCC
TGGTTCCTGTCCAAGAGCAAGTTAGGAGCAAACAGTAGCTTCACTGGGTGCTCCATGGAGCGCCAGACGA
GACCAATCATCAGGATCTCTAGCCAGGCACATTCTAGAAGGTGGACCTGATCATGGAGGGTCAAATCCAC
AAAGCCTGGCACCCTCTTCGCCCAGTTGATCATGTGAACCAGCTCCCTGTCTGCCAGGTTGGTCAGTAAG
CCCATCATCGAAGCTTCACTGAAGGGTCTGGTAGGATCATACTCGGAATAGAGTATGGGGGGCTCAGCAT
CCAACAAGGCACTGACCATCTGGTCGGCCGTCAGGGACAAGGCCAGGCTGTTCTTC
