>Addgene plasmid #37270 | pEF1a-Foxd3-ER | addgene partial sequence | sequence record 49462 | EF1a-fwd
CGGCAGCGCCAGCGATATGTCCGGCCAGACGGTGCTGACGGCCGAGGACGTGGACATCGATGTGGTGGGC
GAGGGCGACGACGGGCTGGAGGAGAAGGACAGCGACGCCGGGTGCGACAGCCCCGCGGGGCCTCCGGACC
TGCGCCTGGACGAGGCGGACGAAGGGCCACCGGTGAGCGCTCATCACGGCCAGTCTCAACCGCAAGCCCT
GGCACTGCCCACCGAGGCGACCGGGCCGGGGAACGACACGGGAGCTCCGGAGGCCGACGGCTGCAAGGGC
GGCGAGGACGCGGTGACAGGCGGCGGTGGGCCCGGCGCGGGCAGCGGGGCGACGGGAGGTCTGACCCCGA
ACAAGCCCAAGAACAGCCTGGTGAAGCCACCCTACTCTTACATCGCGCTCATCACCATGGCCATCCTGCA
GAGCCCGCAGAAGAAGCTGACCCTGAGCGGCATCTGCGAGTTCATCAGCAACCGTTTTCCGTACTACCGG
GAGAAGTTCCCCGCCTGGCAGAACAGCATCCGCCACAACCTGTCGCTCAACGACTGCTTCGTCAAGATCC
CCCGCGAGCC
